>Addgene plasmid #47296 | TAL3577 | depositor partial sequence | sequence record 67383 | Insert sequence
ATGGACTACAAAGACCATGACGGTGATTATAAAGATCATGACATCGATTACAAGGATGACGATGACAAGA
TGGCCCCCAAGAAGAAGAGGAAGGTGGGCATTCACCGCGGGGTACCTATGGTGGACTTGAGGACACTCGG
TTATTCGCAACAGCAACAGGAGAAAATCAAGCCTAAGGTCAGGAGCACCGTCGCGCAACACCACGAGGCG
CTTGTGGGGCATGGCTTCACTCATGCGCATATTGTCGCGCTTTCACAGCACCCTGCGGCGCTTGGGACGG
TGGCTGTCAAATACCAAGATATGATTGCGGCCCTGCCCGAAGCCACGCACGAGGCAATTGTAGGGGTCGG
TAAACAGTGGTCGGGAGCGCGAGCACTTGAGGCGCTGCTGACTGTGGCGGGTGAGCTTAGGGGGCCTCCG
CTCCAGCTCGACACCGGGCAGCTGCTGAAGATCGCGAAGAGAGGGGGAGTAACAGCGGTAGAGGCAGTGC
ACGCCTGGCGCAATGCGCTCACCGGGGCCCCCTTGAACCTGACCCCAGACCAGGTAGTCGCAATCGCGTC
AAACGGAGGGGGAAAGCAAGCCCTGGAAACCGTGCAAAGGTTGTTGCCGGTCCTTTGTCAAGACCACGGC
CTTACACCGGAGCAAGTCGTGGCCATTGCAAATAATAACGGTGGCAAACAGGCTCTTGAGACGGTTCAGA
GACTTCTCCCAGTTCTCTGTCAAGCCCACGGGCTGACTCCCGATCAAGTTGTAGCGATTGCGTCCAACGG
TGGAGGGAAACAAGCATTGGAGACTGTCCAACGGCTCCTTCCCGTGTTGTGTCAAGCCCACGGTTTGACG
CCTGCACAAGTGGTCGCCATCGCCAACAACAACGGCGGTAAGCAGGCGCTGGAAACAGTACAGCGCCTGC
TGCCTGTACTGTGCCAGGATCATGGACTGACCCCAGACCAGGTAGTCGCAATCGCGTCACATGACGGGGG
AAAGCAAGCCCTGGAAACCGTGCAAAGGTTGTTGCCGGTCCTTTGTCAAGACCACGGCCTTACACCGGAG
CAAGTCGTGGCCATTGCAAGCAATGGGGGTGGCAAACAGGCTCTTGAGACGGTTCAGAGACTTCTCCCAG
TTCTCTGTCAAGCCCACGGGCTGACTCCCGATCAAGTTGTAGCGATTGCGAATAACAATGGAGGGAAACA
AGCATTGGAGACTGTCCAACGGCTCCTTCCCGTGTTGTGTCAAGCCCACGGTTTGACGCCTGCACAAGTG
GTCGCCATCGCCAACAACAACGGCGGTAAGCAGGCGCTGGAAACAGTACAGCGCCTGCTGCCTGTACTGT
GCCAGGATCATGGACTGACCCCAGACCAGGTAGTCGCAATCGCGTCACATGACGGGGGAAAGCAAGCCCT
GGAAACCGTGCAAAGGTTGTTGCCGGTCCTTTGTCAAGACCACGGCCTTACACCGGAGCAAGTCGTGGCC
ATTGCAAGCAACATCGGTGGCAAACAGGCTCTTGAGACGGTTCAGAGACTTCTCCCAGTTCTCTGTCAAG
CCCACGGGCTGACTCCCGATCAAGTTGTAGCGATTGCGTCCAACGGTGGAGGGAAACAAGCATTGGAGAC
TGTCCAACGGCTCCTTCCCGTGTTGTGTCAAGCCCACGGTTTGACGCCTGCACAAGTGGTCGCCATCGCC
TCGAATGGCGGCGGTAAGCAGGCGCTGGAAACAGTACAGCGCCTGCTGCCTGTACTGTGCCAGGATCATG
GACTGACCCCAGACCAGGTAGTCGCAATCGCGTCAAACGGAGGGGGAAAGCAAGCCCTGGAAACCGTGCA
AAGGTTGTTGCCGGTCCTTTGTCAAGACCACGGCCTTACACCGGAGCAAGTCGTGGCCATTGCAAGCAAT
GGGGGTGGCAAACAGGCTCTTGAGACGGTTCAGAGACTTCTCCCAGTTCTCTGTCAAGCCCACGGGCTGA
CTCCCGATCAAGTTGTAGCGATTGCGAATAACAATGGAGGGAAACAAGCATTGGAGACTGTCCAACGGCT
CCTTCCCGTGTTGTGTCAAGCCCACGGTTTGACGCCTGCACAAGTGGTCGCCATCGCCTCCAATATTGGC
GGTAAGCAGGCGCTGGAAACAGTACAGCGCCTGCTGCCTGTACTGTGCCAGGATCATGGACTGACACCCG
AACAGGTGGTCGCCATTGCTTCCCACGACGGAGGACGGCCAGCCTTGGAG
