>Addgene plasmid #47296 | TAL3577 | addgene partial sequence | sequence record 69133 | JDS-TALEN-F 5'-TAGGGGTCGGTAAACAGTGG-3'
GCGGGTGAGCTTAGGGGGCCTCCGCTCCAGCTCGACACCGGGCAGCTGCTGAAGATCGCGAAGAGAGGGG
GAGTAACAGCGGTAGAGGCAGTGCACGCCTGGCGCAATGCGCTCACCGGGGCCCCCTTGAACCTGACCCC
AGACCAGGTAGTCGCAATCGCGTCAAACGGAGGGGGAAAGCAAGCCCTGGAAACCGTGCAAAGGTTGTTG
CCGGTCCTTTGTCAAGACCACGGCCTTACACCGGAGCAAGTCGTGGCCATTGCAAATAATAACGGTGGCA
AACAGGCTCTTGAGACGGTTCAGAGACTTCTCCCAGTTCTCTGTCAAGCCCACGGGCTGACTCCCGATCA
AGTTGTAGCGATTGCGTCCAACGGTGGAGGGAAACAAGCATTGGAGACTGTCCAACGGCTCCTTCCCGTG
TTGTGTCAAGCCCACGGTTTGACGCCTGCACAAGTGGTCGCCATCGCCAACAACAACGGCGGTAAGCAGG
CGCTGGAAACAGTACAGCGCCTGCTGCCTGTACTGTGCCAGGATCATGGACTGACCCCAGACCAGGTAGT
CGCAATCGCGTCACATGACGGGGGAAAGCAAGCCCTGGAAACCGTGCAAAGGTTGTTGCCGGTCCTTTGT
CAAGACCACGGCCTTACACCGGAGCAAGTCGTGGCCATTGCAAGCAATGGGGGTGGCAAACAGGCTCTTG
AGACGGTTCAGAGACTTCTCCCAGTTCTCTGTCAAGCCCACGGGCTGACTCCCGATCAAGTTGTAGCGAT
TGCGAATAACAATGGAGGGAAACAAGCATTGGAGACTGTCCAACGGCTCCTTCCCGTGTTGTGTCAAGCC
CACGGTTTGACGCCTGCACAAGTGGTCGCCATCGCCA
