[The description below was written by a language model from this plasmid's Addgene catalogue record.]
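Description:
TAL3577 is a TALEN expression plasmid built on the JDS71 backbone, a mammalian expression vector that also carries a T7 promoter. It is propagated in E. coli as a high-copy plasmid under ampicillin selection. The insert, about 1.4 kb, is an engineered TAL effector repeat array designed to recognise a site in the zebrafish tet methylcytosine dioxygenase 3 gene (tet3, formerly si:ch211-220a11.1). It was cloned into the roughly 6.4 kb backbone through BsmBI sites that were destroyed in the process, as is typical of type IIS restriction cloning that leaves a seamless in-frame junction.

The backbone supplies the remaining parts of the nuclease. An N-terminal 3X Flag tag allows detection of the protein, and a C-terminal wild-type FokI cleavage domain provides the nuclease activity, so the repeat array is expressed as a single fusion protein under the CMV promoter. The T7 listing in the vector type suggests that the coding sequence can also be transcribed in vitro to make mRNA, which would suit delivery into zebrafish embryos, though the record does not describe this use directly. FokI cuts only as a dimer, and this plasmid encodes the "right" monomer, so it is meant to be used with a matching "left" TALEN that binds the adjacent half-site. Together the pair makes a double-strand break at the tet3 locus, and error-prone repair of that break can produce disruptive insertions or deletions. The construct appears to belong to a community collection of TALENs for targeted gene disruption in zebrafish. No feature table was supplied, so details such as the origin of replication and polyadenylation signal are not stated.
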