Addgene plasmid #47296: TAL3577
Depositing lab: Keith Joung. Depositing organization: Massachusetts General Hospital. Publication: Targeted gene disruption in somatic zebrafish cells using engineered TALENs. Sander JD, Cade L, Khayter C, Reyon D, Peterson RT, Joung JK, Yeh JR. Nat Biotechnol. 2011 Aug 5;29(8):697-8. doi: 10.1038/nbt.1934. PubMed 21822241.
Backbone
  Vector backbone: JDS71
  Backbone manufacturer: Addgene plasmid #32287
  Backbone size w/o insert (bp): 6447
  Vector type: Mammalian Expression ; T7
Growth in bacteria
  Bacterial resistance: Ampicillin, 100 μg/mL
  Growth temperature: 37°C
  Growth strain: XL1 Blue
  Copy number: High Copy
Gene/Insert
  Gene/Insert name: ZebrafishCommunity-tetmethylcytosinedioxygenase3(previous si:ch211-220a11.1)-right (alt names: tet methylcytosine dioxygenase 3 (previous si:ch211-220a11.1); ENSDART00000137355)
  Species: D. rerio (zebrafish)
  Insert size (bp): 1430
  Promoter: CMV
  Tag / fusion protein: 3X Flag (N terminal on backbone); WT FOKI (C terminal on backbone)
  Cloning method: Restriction Enzyme; 5′ cloning site BsmBI (destroyed during cloning); 3′ cloning site BsmBI (destroyed during cloning)
  Sequencing primers: 5′ CMV-F; 3′ BGH-rev
Terms and licenses: Academic/Nonprofit Terms; Industry Terms: Not Available to Industry
Depositor comments: Target binding site: TTGTGCTGGCATTTTGAC It is strongly recommended that users perform a diagnostic digest to verify this plasmid prior to use. For example, a double digest of the plasmid with BamHI and KpnI should result in two bands at 2.3kb and 5.8kb.
How to cite: TAL3577 was a gift from Keith Joung (Addgene plasmid # 47296 ; http://n2t.net/addgene:47296 ; RRID:Addgene_47296)
